Addgene plasmid #241070: pDMJ2-SARS-CoV-2-Spike (BA.2.12.1-9a)
Purpose: Expresses SARS-CoV-2 spike (BA.2.12.1-9a) protein for creating pseudotyped virus
Depositing lab: Jeremy Luban. Depositing organization: University of Massachusetts, Worcester. Publication: Computationally designed proteins mimic antibody immune evasion in viral evolution. Youssef N, Gurev S, Ghantous F, Brock KP, Jaimes JA, Thadani NN, Dauphin A, Sherman AC, Yurkovetskiy L, Soto D, Estanboulieh R, Kotzen B, Notin P, Kollasch AW, Cohen AA, Dross SE, Erasmus J, Fuller DH, Bjorkman PJ, Lemieux JE, Luban J, Seaman MS, Marks DS. Immunity. 2025 May 6:S1074-7613(25)00178-5. doi: 10.1016/j.immuni.2025.04.015. PubMed 40345199.
Backbone
  Vector backbone: pDMJ2
  Vector type: Mammalian Expression
Growth in bacteria
  Bacterial resistance: Ampicillin, 100 μg/mL
  Growth temperature: 37°C
  Growth strain: DH5alpha
  Copy number: High Copy
Gene/Insert
  Gene/Insert name: Spike (BA.2.12.1-9a)
  Species: SARS-CoV-2
  Mutation: K147N,S155R,R346T,L452R,F490R,Q493S,S494R,Q498Y,K529L,T19I,L24del,P25del,P26del,A27S,G142D,V213G,G339D,S371F,S373P,S375F,T376A,D405N,R408S,K417N,N440K,S477N,T478K,E484A,N501Y,Y505H,D614G,H655Y,N679K,P681H,S704L,N764K,D796Y,Q954H,N969K
  Entrez Gene: S (a.k.a. GU280_gp02, spike glycoprotein)
  Cloning method: Gene Synthesis
Terms and licenses: Academic/Nonprofit Terms; Industry Terms: Not Available to Industry
How to cite: pDMJ2-SARS-CoV-2-Spike (BA.2.12.1-9a) was a gift from Jeremy Luban (Addgene plasmid # 241070 ; http://n2t.net/addgene:241070 ; RRID:Addgene_241070)
