[The description below was written by a language model from this plasmid's Addgene catalogue record and pLannotate feature annotations shown in this document.]
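Description:
pDMJ2-SARS-CoV-2-Spike (BA.2.12.1-9a) is a 7,383-nt mammalian expression plasmid built on the pDMJ2 backbone that drives production of an engineered SARS-CoV-2 spike glycoprotein for pseudotyping viral particles. It is propagated in E. coli as a high-copy plasmid through a ColE1/pUC-type origin and selected with ampicillin via the β-lactamase gene under its own bla promoter. A short fragment of the pBR322 basis-of-mobility region is also annotated. No mammalian selection marker or eukaryotic origin appears in the feature table, which is consistent with use by transient transfection.

The expression cassette begins with the human cytomegalovirus immediate early enhancer and promoter. These are followed by a fragment annotated as a truncated HTLV-1 5' LTR and a fragment of modified CMV intron A, leader elements of the kind commonly placed upstream of a coding sequence to boost transcript processing and translation. The spike open reading frame of about 3.76 kb follows and is terminated by the bovine growth hormone polyadenylation signal. No epitope tag or reporter is annotated.

The insert was made by gene synthesis. It carries the substitutions and the residue 24–26 deletion listed for the BA.2.12.1 Omicron background, such as G339D, K417N, N501Y, D614G and P681H. The list also includes further changes such as K147N, S155R, R346T, F490R, Q493S, S494R, Q498Y and K529L, which presumably account for the "9a" designation. The associated publication concerns computationally designed spike proteins that mimic antibody escape in viral evolution. Spike-bearing pseudoviruses made with this plasmid would therefore suit entry and neutralization assays, though the record does not specify the packaging system used alongside it.
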