Features (pLannotate 1.2.2; 10 found; start..end, strand, type, name):
      1..3756    +  CDS            S: SPIKE_SARS2 - Experimental evidence at protein level: Swiss-Prot protein existence level 1. [Spike glycoprotein]: May down-regulate host tetherin (BST2) by lysosomal degradation, thereby counteracting its antiviral activity. From Severe acute respiratory syndrome coronavirus 2 (2019-nCoV) (SARS-CoV-2).
   3779..4003    +  polyA_signal   bGH poly(A) signal: bovine growth hormone polyadenylation signal
   4418..5006    -  rep_origin     ori: high-copy-number ColE1/pMB1/pBR322/pUC origin of replication
   5177..6037    -  CDS            AmpR: β-lactamase; bla; confers resistance to ampicillin, carbenicillin, and related antibiotics
   6038..6142    -  promoter       AmpR promoter: bla
   6182..6239    +  misc_feature   bom (fragment): basis of mobility region from pBR322
   6325..6704    +  enhancer       CMV enhancer: human cytomegalovirus immediate early enhancer
   6705..6908    +  promoter       CMV promoter: human cytomegalovirus (CMV) immediate early promoter
   6997..7224    +  LTR            5' LTR (truncated) (fragment): truncated 5' long terminal repeat (LTR) from human T-cell leukemia virus (HTLV) type 1
   7228..7338    +  intron         CMV intron (fragment): modified intron A from human cytomegalovirus
>Addgene plasmid #241070 | pDMJ2-SARS-CoV-2-Spike (BA.2.12.1-9a) | addgene full sequence | sequence record 486195 | Addgene NGS Result
ATGTTCGTGTTTCTGGTTCTTCTTCCCCTGGTGTCTAGTCAGTGCGTCAACTTGATCACGCGAACACAGA
GCTACACCAATTCCTTTACACGAGGCGTCTACTATCCCGACAAGGTGTTCCGAAGCAGTGTTTTGCACTC
CACGCAGGACCTTTTCTTGCCCTTCTTCTCAAATGTGACTTGGTTTCATGCAATACACGTATCCGGGACT
AATGGCACTAAGAGATTCGACAATCCCGTGTTGCCTTTTAACGACGGCGTGTATTTTGCCAGTACAGAAA
AGAGCAATATTATCCGGGGATGGATCTTCGGCACGACTCTGGATAGTAAAACACAATCCCTGCTGATCGT
GAATAATGCGACAAACGTCGTCATAAAAGTCTGCGAGTTCCAGTTCTGCAACGACCCTTTCCTCGACGTG
TATTACCATAACAACAATAAATCTTGGATGGAACGGGAGTTTCGCGTGTACTCCAGTGCAAATAACTGTA
CTTTTGAGTACGTAAGCCAGCCTTTCCTGATGGACCTCGAAGGGAAACAGGGGAACTTTAAGAACCTGCG
CGAATTCGTGTTCAAGAACATCGACGGTTATTTTAAAATATACAGCAAGCACACCCCTATTAACCTGGGC
AGAGATTTGCCACAAGGTTTTAGCGCCCTGGAACCCCTCGTGGACCTTCCTATCGGCATCAACATCACGC
GCTTCCAAACTCTGCTCGCACTGCATCGGTCTTATCTGACCCCTGGAGATTCATCCTCAGGATGGACCGC
GGGTGCTGCTGCATATTATGTGGGATATCTGCAGCCTAGGACCTTCCTGCTCAAATACAACGAGAACGGC
ACCATCACTGACGCTGTTGATTGCGCGCTGGACCCATTGTCTGAAACCAAATGCACACTGAAAAGCTTCA
CAGTCGAGAAGGGCATTTACCAGACGAGCAACTTCAGAGTTCAGCCCACAGAGAGCATCGTTCGCTTCCC
CAACATTACCAATTTGTGCCCATTCGACGAGGTCTTTAACGCAACTACCTTTGCCAGTGTTTACGCCTGG
AACAGGAAACGGATATCCAATTGCGTGGCCGATTACAGCGTACTGTACAATTTCGCTCCCTTTTTCGCCT
TTAAATGCTACGGTGTCTCCCCTACGAAGCTGAATGATCTGTGCTTTACTAATGTCTATGCGGACAGCTT
CGTTATTAGAGGTAACGAGGTCAGCCAAATCGCCCCAGGGCAGACTGGAAACATAGCCGACTACAATTAC
AAACTGCCAGATGATTTCACCGGCTGCGTCATCGCCTGGAACTCCAATAAGCTCGATAGTAAAGTGGGCG
GCAATTACAACTATCGGTATAGGCTGTTTCGAAAGAGCAACCTGAAACCTTTTGAGCGGGACATTTCAAC
AGAGATCTACCAGGCCGGAAACAAGCCCTGCAACGGGGTCGCCGGGTTCAATTGTTACCGGCCGCTGAGC
CGGTATGGATTTTACCCGACTTACGGCGTTGGCCACCAGCCATATCGGGTGGTGGTGCTGTCATTTGAGC
TGCTTCATGCGCCTGCTACAGTATGTGGGCCTAAACTGTCTACCAATCTGGTGAAAAATAAGTGCGTGAA
CTTCAACTTCAATGGCCTCACCGGGACAGGCGTGTTGACAGAATCCAATAAGAAATTCCTGCCATTCCAG
CAGTTCGGCAGGGATATCGCAGACACGACCGATGCGGTGCGAGATCCCCAGACATTGGAGATTCTGGACA
TTACTCCTTGTTCTTTTGGAGGAGTGAGTGTTATTACTCCCGGCACAAATACCTCAAATCAAGTCGCTGT
GCTGTATCAAGGTGTAAACTGTACCGAGGTCCCCGTGGCTATTCACGCCGACCAGCTGACCCCAACATGG
CGGGTATACAGCACCGGTTCTAATGTATTCCAGACCAGAGCCGGCTGCCTCATTGGAGCCGAGTACGTGA
ACAACTCTTATGAATGTGATATACCGATTGGAGCAGGTATCTGCGCCTCTTATCAGACCCAGACAAAGAG
CCACAGAAGGGCTAGGAGCGTGGCCTCCCAGTCCATAATCGCCTATACAATGTCACTGGGGGCTGAAAAT
CTGGTGGCATACAGTAACAACTCTATCGCTATCCCCACAAATTTTACCATCTCTGTGACTACAGAGATCC
TGCCAGTGTCTATGACTAAAACCTCCGTGGACTGTACCATGTACATCTGTGGTGATAGCACCGAATGTTC
CAACCTGCTCCTGCAGTACGGCAGCTTCTGCACACAGCTGAAGAGGGCACTGACAGGAATCGCCGTCGAA
CAGGATAAGAACACTCAGGAGGTGTTTGCGCAGGTTAAGCAGATTTACAAGACGCCACCAATCAAGTACT
TCGGTGGGTTCAATTTCTCTCAAATTCTGCCTGATCCTTCTAAGCCATCTAAGCGGAGCTTTATAGAGGA
TTTGCTCTTTAATAAGGTGACCCTCGCCGATGCTGGATTTATTAAGCAGTATGGCGACTGTTTGGGAGAC
ATTGCTGCTCGCGATCTGATATGTGCCCAGAAATTCAACGGGCTGACCGTACTCCCACCGCTGCTCACTG
ATGAGATGATCGCACAATATACCAGCGCCCTGCTGGCCGGCACTATTACATCCGGCTGGACGTTCGGAGC
AGGAGCCGCACTGCAAATACCTTTTGCCATGCAGATGGCATATCGCTTCAATGGGATCGGGGTGACCCAG
AACGTCCTGTACGAAAACCAGAAACTTATCGCTAACCAGTTCAATTCCGCCATTGGTAAAATCCAGGACA
GCTTGAGTTCCACAGCCAGCGCCCTCGGGAAATTGCAAGATGTAGTCAATCACAATGCACAAGCCCTGAA
TACTCTCGTCAAGCAACTGTCATCCAAGTTCGGTGCTATATCCTCCGTGCTGAATGATATCCTTAGTAGA
TTGGATAAGGTGGAGGCAGAAGTCCAGATCGACCGGCTTATTACTGGAAGGCTGCAGAGTCTGCAGACGT
ACGTCACGCAGCAGCTTATCAGAGCCGCCGAGATTAGAGCATCTGCGAATCTGGCTGCTACAAAGATGAG
TGAATGCGTGCTCGGGCAATCAAAGCGGGTCGACTTTTGTGGGAAGGGGTACCACCTCATGAGCTTCCCC
CAATCCGCCCCACATGGCGTTGTGTTCCTGCATGTTACTTACGTTCCCGCTCAAGAGAAGAACTTTACTA
CCGCTCCGGCGATCTGCCACGACGGTAAGGCACACTTTCCACGCGAAGGCGTCTTTGTTAGCAATGGAAC
ACACTGGTTTGTTACCCAGAGGAACTTTTATGAGCCCCAGATAATCACAACCGACAACACATTCGTATCT
GGGAACTGTGACGTAGTTATTGGGATCGTGAACAACACCGTGTACGATCCTCTCCAACCGGAACTTGACT
CTTTCAAGGAGGAACTGGATAAGTACTTTAAGAATCACACCTCACCCGATGTTGACCTCGGCGACATTTC
AGGAATTAATGCTAGCGTGGTGAACATCCAGAAAGAGATTGATAGACTTAACGAAGTGGCCAAGAACCTC
AACGAATCACTTATTGACCTGCAGGAGCTGGGAAAATATGAGCAGTACATTAAATGGCCTTGGTACATTT
GGCTGGGCTTTATAGCAGGCCTGATCGCTATCGTCATGGTGACCATCATGCTTTGTTGTATGACTAGCTG
CTGCAGCTGCCTCAAGGGCTGTTGTAGCTGCGGCTCTTGCTGTAAATAATGATGAGGATCCAGATCTGCT
GTGCCTTCTAGTTGCCAGCCATCTGTTGTTTGCCCCTCCCCCGTGCCTTCCTTGACCCTGGAAGGTGCCA
CTCCCACTGTCCTTTCCTAATAAAATGAGGAAATTGCATCGCATTGTCTGAGTAGGTGTCATTCTATTCT
GGGGGGTGGGGTGGGGCAGGACAGCAAGGGGGAGGATTGGGAAGACAATAGCAGGCATGCTGGGGATGCG
GTGGGCTCTATGGGTACCCAGGTGCTGAAGAATTGACCCGGTTCCTCCTGGGCCAGAAAGAAGCAGGCAC
ATCCCCTTCTCTGTGACACACCCTGTCCACGCCCCTGGTTCTTAGTTCCAGCCCCACTCATAGGACACTC
ATAGCTCAGGAGGGCTCCGCCTTCAATCCCACCCGCTAAAGTACTTGGAGCGGTCTCTCCCTCCCTCATC
AGCCCACCAAACCAAACCTAGCCTCCAAGAGTGGGAAGAAATTAAAGCAAGATAGGCTATTAAGTGCAGA
GGGAGAGAAAATGCCTCCAACATGTGAGGAAGTAATGAGAGAAATCATAGAATTTTAAGGCCATGATTTA
AGGCCAATCGGAAAGAACATGTGAGCAAAAGGCCAGCAAAAGGCCAGGAACCGTAAAAAGGCCGCGTTGC
TGGCGTTTTTCCATAGGCTCCGCCCCCCTGACGAGCATCACAAAAATCGACGCTCAAGTCAGAGGTGGCG
AAACCCGACAGGACTATAAAGATACCAGGCGTTTCCCCCTGGAAGCTCCCTCGTGCGCTCTCCTGTTCCG
ACCCTGCCGCTTACCGGATACCTGTCCGCCTTTCTCCCTTCGGGAAGCGTGGCGCTTTCTCATAGCTCAC
GCTGTAGGTATCTCAGTTCGGTGTAGGTCGTTCGCTCCAAGCTGGGCTGTGTGCACGAACCCCCCGTTCA
GCCCGACCGCTGCGCCTTATCCGGTAACTATCGTCTTGAGTCCAACCCGGTAAGACACGACTTATCGCCA
CTGGCAGCAGCCACTGGTAACAGGATTAGCAGAGCGAGGTATGTAGGCGGTGCTACAGAGTTCTTGAAGT
GGTGGCCTAACTACGGCTACACTAGAAGAACAGTATTTGGTATCTGCGCTCTGCTGAAGCCAGTTACCTT
CGGAAAAAGAGTTGGTAGCTCTTGATCCGGCAAACAAACCACCGCTGGTAGCGGTGGTTTTTTTGTTTGC
AAGCAGCAGATTACGCGCAGAAAAAAAGGATCTCAAGAAGATCCTTTGATCTTTTCTACGGGGTCTGACG
CTCAGTGGAACGAAAACTCACGTTAAGGGATTTTGGTCATGAGATTATCAAAAAGGATCTTCACCTAGAT
CCTTTTAAATTAAAAATGAAGTTTTAAATCAATCTAAAGTATATATGAGTAAACTTGGTCTGACAGTTAC
CAATGCTTAATCAGTGAGGCACCTATCTCAGCGATCTGTCTATTTCGTTCATCCATAGTTGCCTGACTCC
CCGTCGTGTAGATAACTACGATACGGGAGGGCTTACCATCTGGCCCCAGTGCTGCAATGATACCGCGAGA
CCCACGCTCACCGGCTCCAGATTTATCAGCAATAAACCAGCCAGCCGGAAGGGCCGAGCGCAGAAGTGGT
CCTGCAACTTTATCCGCCTCCATCCAGTCTATTAATTGTTGCCGGGAAGCTAGAGTAAGTAGTTCGCCAG
TTAATAGTTTGCGCAACGTTGTTGCCATTGCTACAGGCATCGTGGTGTCACGCTCGTCGTTTGGTATGGC
TTCATTCAGCTCCGGTTCCCAACGATCAAGGCGAGTTACATGATCCCCCATGTTGTGCAAAAAAGCGGTT
AGCTCCTTCGGTCCTCCGATCGTTGTCAGAAGTAAGTTGGCCGCAGTGTTATCACTCATGGTTATGGCAG
CACTGCATAATTCTCTTACTGTCATGCCATCCGTAAGATGCTTTTCTGTGACTGGTGAGTACTCAACCAA
GTCATTCTGAGAATAGTGTATGCGGCGACCGAGTTGCTCTTGCCCGGCGTCAATACGGGATAATACCGCG
CCACATAGCAGAACTTTAAAAGTGCTCATCATTGGAAAACGTTCTTCGGGGCGAAAACTCTCAAGGATCT
TACCGCTGTTGAGATCCAGTTCGATGTAACCCACTCGTGCACCCAACTGATCTTCAGCATCTTTTACTTT
CACCAGCGTTTCTGGGTGAGCAAAAACAGGAAGGCAAAATGCCGCAAAAAAGGGAATAAGGGCGACACGG
AAATGTTGAATACTCATACTCTTCCTTTTTCAATATTATTGAAGCATTTATCAGGGTTATTGTCTCATGA
GCGGATACATATTTGAATGTATTTAGAAAAATAAACAAATAGGGGTTCCGCGCACATTTCCCCGAAAAGT
GCCACCTGACGTCCCAATGATTGCACCATATGCGGTGTGAAATACCGCACAGATGCGTAAGGAGAAAATA
CCGCATCAGATTGGCTATTGGCCATTGCATACGTTGTATCCATATCATAATATGTACATTTATATTGGCT
CATGTCCAACATTACCGCCATGTTGACATTGATTATTGACTAGTTATTAATAGTAATCAATTACGGGGTC
ATTAGTTCATAGCCCATATATGGAGTTCCGCGTTACATAACTTACGGTAAATGGCCCGCCTGGCTGACCG
CCCAACGACCCCCGCCCATTGACGTCAATAATGACGTATGTTCCCATAGTAACGCCAATAGGGACTTTCC
ATTGACGTCAATGGGTGGAGTATTTACGGTAAACTGCCCACTTGGCAGTACATCAAGTGTATCATATGCC
AAGTACGCCCCCTATTGACGTCAATGACGGTAAATGGCCCGCCTGGCATTATGCCCAGTACATGACCTTA
TGGGACTTTCCTACTTGGCAGTACATCTACGTATTAGTCATCGCTATTACCATGGTGATGCGGTTTTGGC
AGTACATCAATGGGCGTGGATAGCGGTTTGACTCACGGGGATTTCCAAGTCTCCACCCCATTGACGTCAA
TGGGAGTTTGTTTTGGCACCAAAATCAACGGGACTTTCCAAAATGTCGTAACAACTCCGCCCCATTGACG
CAAATGGGCGGTAGGCGTGTACGGTGGGAGGTCTATATAAGCAGAGCTCGTTTAGTGAACCGTCAGATCG
CCTGGAGACGCCATCCACGCTGTTTTGACCTCCATAGAAGACACCGGGACCGATCCAGCCTCCATCGGCT
CGCATCTCTCCTTCACGCGCCCGCCGCCCTACCTGAGGCCGCCATCCACGCCGGTTGAGTCGCGTTCTGC
CGCCTCCCGCCTGTGGTGCCTCCTGAACTGCGTCCGCCGTCTAGGTAAGTTTAAAGCTCAGGTCGAGACC
GGGCCTTTGTCCGGCGCTCCCTTGGAGCCTACCTAGACTCAGCCGGCTCTCCACGCTTTGCCTGACCCTG
CTTGCTCAACTCTAGTTAACGGTGGAGGGCAGTGTAGTCTGAGCAGTACTCGTTGCTGCCGCGCGCGCCA
CCAGACATAATAGCTGACAGACTAACAGACTGTTCCTTTCCATGGGTCTTTTCTGCAGTCACCGTCGTCG
ACACGTGTGATCAGATATCGCGGCCGCTCTAGA
